Addgene plasmid #10791: 1435 pSG5L Flag HA
Purpose: (Empty Backbone) Mammalian expression empty backbone.
Depositing lab: William Sellers. Depositing organization: Dana-Farber Cancer Institute.
Backbone
  Vector backbone: pSG5L
  Backbone size (bp): 4100
  Vector type: Mammalian Expression
  Tag / fusion protein: Flag (N terminal on backbone); HA (N terminal on backbone)
Growth in bacteria
  Bacterial resistance: Ampicillin, 100 μg/mL
  Growth temperature: 37°C
  Growth strain: DH5alpha
  Copy number: High Copy
Gene/Insert
  Gene/Insert name: None
  Cloning method: Unknown
  Sequencing primers: 5′ Bglob-intron-F; 3′ SV40pA-R
Terms and licenses: Academic/Nonprofit Terms; Industry Terms: Not Available to Industry
Depositor comments: See author's map.
How to cite: 1435 pSG5L Flag HA was a gift from William Sellers (Addgene plasmid # 10791 ; http://n2t.net/addgene:10791 ; RRID:Addgene_10791)
