[The description below was written by a language model from this plasmid's Addgene catalogue record and pLannotate feature annotations shown in this document.]
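Description:
1435 pSG5L Flag HA is an empty mammalian expression backbone of about 4.2 kb by full-plasmid sequencing (the catalogue gives roughly 4.1 kb for the pSG5L backbone). It carries no insert and is meant to receive a coding sequence that will be expressed with N-terminal epitope tags. In bacteria it replicates from a high-copy ColE1/pUC-type origin and is selected with ampicillin through the β-lactamase gene and its own promoter. An f1 phage origin is also present, which in principle allows single-stranded DNA production. Short remnants of rop, the pBR322 bom region and lacZα are leftovers of the vector's lineage rather than functional elements.

The expression cassette begins with the SV40 enhancer and early promoter, which spans the numbering origin of the sequence. A rabbit β-globin intron follows, a standard element that tends to improve processing and expression of the transcript. Next comes a T7 promoter, which can support in vitro transcription of a cloned insert. After it lies the tag region and presumably the cloning site, and the cassette ends with an SV40 polyadenylation signal. The annotation detects only a FLAG fragment in the tag region. The HA tag listed in the catalogue as a second N-terminal tag was not called by the annotation software, though it may lie in the unannotated stretch between FLAG and the poly(A) signal. The available cloning sites are not stated in the record, which defers to the depositor's map. No mammalian selection marker is annotated, so the vector is best suited to transient expression of Flag-HA-tagged proteins, for example for detection or immunoprecipitation.
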