Features (pLannotate 1.2.2; 12 found; start..end, strand, type, name):
    250..822     +  intron         β-globin intron: intron from rabbit β-globin gene
    877..895     +  promoter       T7 promoter: promoter for bacteriophage T7 RNA polymerase
    929..949     +  CDS            FLAG (fragment): FLAG® epitope tag, followed by an enterokinase cleavage site
   1059..1180    +  polyA_signal   SV40 poly(A) signal: SV40 polyadenylation signal
   1385..1973    -  rep_origin     ori: high-copy-number ColE1/pMB1/pBR322/pUC origin of replication
   2144..3004    -  CDS            AmpR: β-lactamase; bla; confers resistance to ampicillin, carbenicillin, and related antibiotics
   3005..3109    -  promoter       AmpR promoter: bla
   3204..3239    +  CDS            rop (fragment): Rop protein, which maintains plasmids at low copy number; rop
   3341..3440    +  misc_feature   bom (fragment): basis of mobility region from pBR322
   3468..3896    -  rep_origin     f1 ori (sequence partly withheld): f1 bacteriophage origin of replication; arrow indicates direction of (+) strand synthesis
   3900..4057    -  CDS            lacZα (fragment): LacZα fragment of β-galactosidase; lacZ fragment
   4067..219     +  promoter       SV40 promoter (across the origin): SV40 enhancer and early promoter
>Addgene plasmid #10791 | 1435 pSG5L Flag HA | addgene full sequence | sequence record 482206 | Addgene NGS Result
GCAGGCAGAAGTATGCAAAGCATGCATCTCAATTAGTCAGCAACCATAGTCCCGCCCCTAACTCCGCCCA
TCCCGCCCCTAACTCCGCCCAGTTCCGCCCATTCTCCGCCCCATGGCTGACTAATTTTTTTTATTTATGC
AGAGGCCGAGGCCGCCTCGGCCTCTGAGCTATTCCAGAAGTAGTGAAGAGGCTTTTTTGGAGGCCTAGGC
TTTTGCAAAAAGCTCCGGATCGATCCTGAGAACTTCAGGGTGAGTTTGGGGACCCTTGATTGTTCTTTCT
TTTTCGCTATTGTAAAATTCATGTTATATGGAGGGGGCAAAGTTTTCAGGGTGTTGTTTAGAATGGGAAG
ATGTCCCTTGTATCACCATGGACCCTCATGATAATTTTGTTTCTTTCACTTTCTACTCTGTTGACAACCA
TTGTCTCCTCTTATTTTCTTTTCATTTTCTGTAACTTTTTCGTTAAACTTTAGCTTGCATTTGTAACGAA
TTTTTAAATTCACTTTTGTTTATTTGTCAGATTGTAAGTACTTTCTCTAATCACTTTTTTTTCAAGGCAA
TCAGGGTATATTATATTGTACTTCAGCACAGTTTTAGAGAACAATTGTTATAATTAAATGATAAGGTAGA
ATATTTCTGCATATAAATTCTGGCTGGCGTGGAAATATTCTTATTGGTAGAAACAACTACATCCTGGTCA
TCATCCTGCCTTTCTCTTTATGGTTACAATGATATACACTGTTTGAGATGAGGATAAAATACTCTGAGTC
CAAACCGGGCCCCTCTGCTAACCATGTTCATGCCTTCTTCTTTTTCCTACAGCTCCTGGGCAACGTGCTG
GTTATTGTGCTGTCTCATCATTTTGGCAAAGAATTGTAATACGACTCACTATAGGGCGAATTGTCGACCC
GGGAAGCTTACCATGGACTACAAGGACGACGATGACAAGCTCGATGGAGGATACCCCTACGACGTGCCCG
ACTACGCCAGCGGATCCGCGCGGATCCGCGAATTCCCCGATATCGCCTCGAGTCTAGATCCAGATCTTAT
TAAAGCAGAACTTGTTTATTGCAGCTTATAATGGTTACAAATAAAGCAATAGCATCACAAATTTCACAAA
TAAAGCATTTTTTTCACTGCATTCTAGTTGTGGTTTGTCCAAACTCATCAATGTATCTTATCATGTCTGG
TCGACTCTAGACTCTTCCGCTTCCTCGCTCACTGACTCGCTGCGCTCGGTCGTTCGGCTGCGGCGAGCGG
TATCAGCTCACTCAAAGGCGGTAATACGGTTATCCACAGAATCAGGGGATAACGCAGGAAAGAACATGTG
AGCAAAAGGCCAGCAAAAGGCCAGGAACCGTAAAAAGGCCGCGTTGCTGGCGTTTTTCCATAGGCTCCGC
CCCCCTGACGAGCATCACAAAAATCGACGCTCAAGTCAGAGGTGGCGAAACCCGACAGGACTATAAAGAT
ACCAGGCGTTTCCCCCTGGAAGCTCCCTCGTGCGCTCTCCTGTTCCGACCCTGCCGCTTACCGGATACCT
GTCCGCCTTTCTCCCTTCGGGAAGCGTGGCGCTTTCTCATAGCTCACGCTGTAGGTATCTCAGTTCGGTG
TAGGTCGTTCGCTCCAAGCTGGGCTGTGTGCACGAACCCCCCGTTCAGCCCGACCGCTGCGCCTTATCCG
GTAACTATCGTCTTGAGTCCAACCCGGTAAGACACGACTTATCGCCACTGGCAGCAGCCACTGGTAACAG
GATTAGCAGAGCGAGGTATGTAGGCGGTGCTACAGAGTTCTTGAAGTGGTGGCCTAACTACGGCTACACT
AGAAGAACAGTATTTGGTATCTGCGCTCTGCTGAAGCCAGTTACCTTCGGAAAAAGAGTTGGTAGCTCTT
GATCCGGCAAACAAACCACCGCTGGTAGCGGTGGTTTTTTTGTTTGCAAGCAGCAGATTACGCGCAGAAA
AAAAGGATCTCAAGAAGATCCTTTGATCTTTTCTACGGGGTCTGACGCTCAGTGGAACGAAAACTCACGT
TAAGGGATTTTGGTCATGAGATTATCAAAAAGGATCTTCACCTAGATCCTTTTAAATTAAAAATGAAGTT
TTAAATCAATCTAAAGTATATATGAGTAAACTTGGTCTGACAGTTACCAATGCTTAATCAGTGAGGCACC
TATCTCAGCGATCTGTCTATTTCGTTCATCCATAGTTGCCTGACTCCCCGTCGTGTAGATAACTACGATA
CGGGAGGGCTTACCATCTGGCCCCAGTGCTGCAATGATACCGCGAGACCCACGCTCACCGGCTCCAGATT
TATCAGCAATAAACCAGCCAGCCGGAAGGGCCGAGCGCAGAAGTGGTCCTGCAACTTTATCCGCCTCCAT
CCAGTCTATTAATTGTTGCCGGGAAGCTAGAGTAAGTAGTTCGCCAGTTAATAGTTTGCGCAACGTTGTT
GCCATTGCTACAGGCATCGTGGTGTCACGCTCGTCGTTTGGTATGGCTTCATTCAGCTCCGGTTCCCAAC
GATCAAGGCGAGTTACATGATCCCCCATGTTGTGCAAAAAAGCGGTTAGCTCCTTCGGTCCTCCGATCGT
TGTCAGAAGTAAGTTGGCCGCAGTGTTATCACTCATGGTTATGGCAGCACTGCATAATTCTCTTACTGTC
ATGCCATCCGTAAGATGCTTTTCTGTGACTGGTGAGTACTCAACCAAGTCATTCTGAGAATAGTGTATGC
GGCGACCGAGTTGCTCTTGCCCGGCGTCAATACGGGATAATACCGCGCCACATAGCAGAACTTTAAAAGT
GCTCATCATTGGAAAACGTTCTTCGGGGCGAAAACTCTCAAGGATCTTACCGCTGTTGAGATCCAGTTCG
ATGTAACCCACTCGTGCACCCAACTGATCTTCAGCATCTTTTACTTTCACCAGCGTTTCTGGGTGAGCAA
AAACAGGAAGGCAAAATGCCGCAAAAAAGGGAATAAGGGCGACACGGAAATGTTGAATACTCATACTCTT
CCTTTTTCAATATTATTGAAGCATTTATCAGGGTTATTGTCTCATGAGCGGATACATATTTGAATGTATT
TAGAAAAATAAACAAATAGGGGTTCCGCGCACATTTCCCCGAAAAGTGCCACCTGACGTCTAAGAAACCA
TTATTATCATGACATTAACCTATAAAAATAGGCGTATCACGAGGCCCTTTCGTCTCGCGCGTTTCGGTGA
TGACGGTGAAAACCTCTGACACATGCAGCTCCCGGAGACGGTCACAGCTTGTCTGTAAGCGGATGCCGGG
AGCAGACAAGCCCGTCAGGGCGCGTCAGCGGGTGTTGGCGGGTGTCGGGGCTGGCTTAACTATGCGGCAT
CAGAGCAGATTGTACTGAGAGTGCACCATATGCGGTGTGAAATACCGCACAGATGCGTAAGGAGAAAATA
CCGCATCAGGAAATTGTAAGCGTTAATATTTTGTTAAAATTCGCGTTAAATTTTTGTTAAATCAGCTCAT
TTTTTAACCAATAGGCCGAAATCGGCAAAATCCCTTATAAATCAAAAGAATAGACCGAGATAGGGT
[37 nt withheld, positions 3567-3603]
AAAGAACGTGGACTCCAACGTCAAAGG
[49 nt withheld, positions 3631-3679]
T
[91 nt withheld, positions 3681-3771]
G
[124 nt withheld, positions 3773-3896]
CCATTCGCCATTCAGGCTGCGCAACTGTTGGGAAGGGCGATCGGTGCGGGCCTCTTCGCTATTACGCCAG
CTGGCGAAAGGGGGATGTGCTGCAAGGCGATTAAGTTGGGTAACGCCAGGGTTTTCCCAGTCACGACGTT
GTAAAACGACGGCCAGTGAATTGTCGACTTCTGAGGCGGAAAGAACCAGCTGTGGAATGTGTGTCAGTTA
GGGTGTGGAAAGTCCCCAGGCTCCCCAGCAGGCAGAAGTATGCAAAGCATGCATCTCAATTAGTCAGCAA
GGAAAGTCCCCAGGCTCCCCA
