>Addgene plasmid #10791 | 1435 pSG5L Flag HA | addgene partial sequence | sequence record 17719 | T7 5'-TAATACGACTCACTATAGGG-3'
ACGACGATGACAAGCTCGATGGAGGATACCCCTACGACGTGCCCGACTACGCCAGCGGATCCGCGCGGAT
CCGCGAATTCCCCGATATCGCCTCGAGTCTAGATCCAGATCTTATTAAAGCAGAACTTGTTTATTGCAGC
TTATAATGGTTACAAATAAAGCAATAGCATCACAAATTTCACAAATAAAGCATTTTTTTCACTGCATTCT
AGTTGTGGTTTGTCCAAACTCATCAATGTATCTTATCATGTCTGGTCGACTCTAGACTCTTCCGCTTCCT
CGCTCACTGACTCGCTGCGCTCGGTCGTTCGGCTGCGGCGAGCGGTATCAGCTCACTCAAAGGCGGTAAT
ACGGTTATCCACAGAATCAGGGGATAACGCAGGAAAGAACATGTGAGCAAAAGGCCAGCAAAAGGCCAGG
AACCGTAAAAAGGCCGCGTTGCTGGCGTTTTTCCATAGGCTCCGCCCCCCTGACGAGCATCACAAAAATC
GACGCTCAAGTCAGAGGTGGCGAAACCCGACAGGACTATAAAGATACCAGGCGTTTCCCCCTGGAAGCTC
CCTCGTGCGCTCTCCTGTTCCGACCCTGCCGCTTACCGGATACCTGTCCGCCTTTCTCCCTTCGGGAAGC
GTGGCGCTTTCTCATAGCTCACGCTGTANGTATCTCAGTTCGGTGTAGGTCGTTCGCTCCAAGCTGGGCT
GTGTGCACGAACCCCCCGTTCAGCCCGACCGCTGCGCCTTATCCGGTAACTATCGTCTTGAGT
