>Addgene plasmid #10791 | 1435 pSG5L Flag HA | addgene partial sequence | sequence record 99342 | SV40pro-F 5'-TATTTATGCAGAGGCCGAGG-3'
AGAGGCTTTTTTGGAGGCCTAGGCTTTTGCAAAAAGCTCCGGATCGATCCTGAGAACTTCAGGGTGAGTT
TGGGGACCCTTGATTGTTCTTTCTTTTTCGCTATTGTAAAATTCATGTTATATGGAGGGGGCAAAGTTTT
CAGGGTGTTGTTTAGAATGGGAAGATGTCCCTTGTATCACCATGGACCCTCATGATAATTTTGTTTCTTT
CACTTTCTACTCTGTTGACAACCATTGTCTCCTCTTATTTTCTTTTCATTTTCTGTAACTTTTTCGTTAA
ACTTTAGCTTGCATTTGTAACGAATTTTTAAATTCACTTTTGTTTATTTGTCAGATTGTAAGTACTTTCT
CTAATCACTTTTTTTTCAAGGCAATCAGGGTATATTATATTGTACTTCAGCACAGTTTTAGAGAACAATT
GTTATAATTAAATGATAAGGTAGAATATTTCTGCATATAAATTCTGGCTGGCGTGGAAATATTCTTATTG
GTAGAAACAACTACATCCTGGTCATCATCCTGCCTTTCTCTTTATGGTTACAATGATATACACTGTTTGA
GATGAGGATAAAATACTCTGAGTCCAAACCGGGCCCCTCTGCTAACCATGTTCATGCCTTCTTCTTTTTC
CTACAGCTCCTGGGCAACGTGCTGGTTATTGTGCTGTCTCATCATTTTGGCAAAGAATTGTAATACGACT
CACTATAGGGCGAATTGTCGACCCGGGAAGCTTACCATGGACTACAAGGACGACGATGACAAGCTCGATG
GAGGATACCCCTACGACGTGCCCGACTACGCCAGCGGATCCGCGCGGATCCGCGAATTCCCCGATATCGC
CTCGAGTCTAGATCCAGATCTTATTAAAGCA
